Addgene plasmid #54963: mApple-ZO1-C-14
Purpose: Localization: Tight Junctions, Excitation: 568, Emission: 592
Depositing lab: Michael Davidson. Depositing organization: Florida State University, Tallahassee.
Backbone
  Vector backbone: mApple-C1
  Backbone size w/o insert (bp): 4750
  Vector type: Mammalian Expression
  Selectable markers: Neomycin (select with G418)
Growth in bacteria
  Bacterial resistance: Kanamycin, 50 μg/mL
  Growth temperature: 37°C
  Growth strain: DH5alpha
  Copy number: High Copy
Gene/Insert
  Gene/Insert name: ZO1 (alt name: NM_003257.1)
  Species: H. sapiens (human)
  Entrez Gene: TJP1 (a.k.a. ZO-1)
  Promoter: CMV
  Tag / fusion protein: mApple (N terminal on backbone)
  Cloning method: Unknown
  Sequencing primers: 5′ CMV-F; 3′ SV40pA-R
Terms and licenses: Academic/Nonprofit Terms; Industry Terms: Not Available to Industry
Depositor comments: . Excitation = 568; Emission = 592
How to cite: mApple-ZO1-C-14 was a gift from Michael Davidson (Addgene plasmid # 54963 ; http://n2t.net/addgene:54963 ; RRID:Addgene_54963)
