[The description below was written by a language model from this plasmid's Addgene catalogue record.]
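Description:
mApple-ZO1-C-14 is a mammalian expression plasmid built on the mApple-C1 backbone (about 4.75 kb without the insert), a C1-style fluorescent protein fusion vector in which the gene of interest is placed downstream of the fluorescent protein coding sequence. It is maintained in E. coli as a high-copy plasmid under kanamycin selection. It also carries a neomycin resistance marker, so transfected mammalian cells can be selected with G418 if stable expression is wanted. The origin of replication is not named in the record, and no feature table is provided, so the details of the backbone elements beyond these catalogue fields are not documented here. The listed sequencing primers do imply a CMV promoter upstream of the fusion and an SV40 polyadenylation signal downstream.

The insert is human ZO1 (TJP1, zonula occludens-1), a scaffolding protein of the cytoplasmic face of tight junctions. It is expressed from the CMV promoter, which drives strong constitutive transcription in most mammalian cell lines. mApple, a monomeric red-orange fluorescent protein with excitation at 568 nm and emission at 592 nm, is fused to the N terminus of ZO1. The "C-14" in the name likely refers to the C-type vector layout and the length of the linker between the two proteins, although the record does not say so. The cloning method is listed as unknown.

The stated purpose is localization to tight junctions. The fusion acts as a fluorescent marker for labelling cell–cell junctions in transfected cells, typically for live or fixed-cell fluorescence microscopy, and its red emission allows it to be combined with green or other spectrally distinct reporters.
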