>Addgene plasmid #54963 | mApple-ZO1-C-14 | depositor partial sequence | sequence record 85351 | insert sequence
ACCGTCAGATCCGCTAGCGCTACCGGTCGCCACCATGGTGAGCAAGGGCGAGGAGAATAACATGGCCATC
ATCAAGGAGTTCATGCGCTTCAAGGTGCACATGGAGGGCTCCGTGAACGGCCACGAGTTCGAGATCGAGG
GCGAGGGCGAGGGCCGCCCCTACGAGGCCTTTCAGACCGCTAAGCTGAAGGTGACCAAGGGTGGCCCCCT
GCCCTTCGCCTGGGACATCCTGTCCCCTCAGTTCATGTACGGCTCCAAGGTCTACATTAAGCACCCAGCC
GACATCCCCGACTACTTCAAGCTGTCCTTCCCCGAGGGCTTCAGGTGGGAGCGCGTGATGAACTTCGAGG
ACGGCGGCATTATTCACGTTAACCAGGACTCCTCCCTGCAGGACGGCGTGTTCATCTACAAGGTGAAGCT
GCGCGGCACCAACTTCCCCTCCGACGGCCCCGTAATGCAGAAGAAGACCATGGGCTGGGAGGCCTCCGAG
GAGCGGATGTACCCCGAGGACGGCGCCCTGAAGAGCGAGATCAAGAAGAGGCTGAAGCTGAAGGACGGCG
GCCACTACGCCGCCGAGGTCAAGACCACCTACAAGGCCAAGAAGCCCGTGCAGCTGCCCGGCGCCTACAT
CGTCGACATCAAGTTGGACATCGTGTCCCACAACGAGGACTACACCATCGTGGAACAGTACGAACGCGCC
GAGGGCCGCCACTCCACCGGCGGCATGGACGAGCTGTACAAGTCCGGAAGTGCTGGGAGCGCAAGCGGAA
GCGGAGGCTCCGGTGAGGAAACAGCTATATGGGAACAACATACAGTGACGCTTCACAGGGCTCCTGGATT
TGGATTTGGAATTGCAATATCTGGTGGACGAGATAATCCTCATTTTCAGAGTGGGGAAACGTCAATAGTG
ATTTCAGATGTGCTGAAAGGAGGACCAGCTGAAGGACAGCTACAGGAAAATGACCGAGTTGCAATGGTTA
ACGGAGTTTCAATGGATAATGTTGAACATGCTTTTGCTGTTCAGCAACTAAGGAAAAGTGGGAAAAATGC
AAAAATTACAATTAGAAGGAAGAAGAAAGTTCAAATACCAGTAAGTCGTCCTGATCCTGAACCAGTATCT
GATAATGAAGAAGATAGTTATGATGAGGAAATACATGATCCAAGAAGTGGCCGGAGTGGTGTGGTTAACA
GAAGGAGTGAGAAGATTTGGCCGAGGGATAGAAGTGCAAGTAGAGAGAGGAGCTTGTCCCCGCGGTCAGA
CAGGCGGTCAGTGGCTTCCAGCCAGCCTGCTAAACCTACTAAAGTCACACTGGTGAAATCCCGGAAAAAT
GAAGAATATGGTCTTCGATTGGCAAGCCATATATTTGTTAAGGAAATTTCACAAGATAGTTTGGCAGCAA
GAGATGGCAATATTCAAGAAGGTGATGTTGTATTGAAGATAAATGGTACTGTGACAGAAAATATGTCATT
GACAGATGCAAAGACATTGATAGAAAGGTCTAAAGGCAAATTAAAAATGGTAGTTCAAAGAGATGAACGG
GCTACGCTATTGAATGTCCCTGATCTTTCTGACAGCATCCACTCTGCTAATGCCTCTGAGAGAGACGACA
TTTCAGAAATTCAGTCACTGGCATCAGATCATTCTGGTCGATCACACGATAGGCCTCCCCGCCGCAGCCG
GTCACGATCTCCTGACCAGCGGTCAGAGCCTTCTGATCATTCCAGGCACTCGCCGCAGCAGCCAAGCAAT
GGCAGTCTGCGGAGTAGAGATGAAGAGAGAATTTCTAAACCTGGGGCTGTCTCAACTCCTGTAAAGCATG
CTGATGATCACACACCTAAAACAGTGGAAGAAGTTACAGTTGAAAGAAATGAGAAACAAACACCTTCTCT
TCCAGAACCAAAGCCTGTGTATGCCCAAGTTGGCAACCAGATGTGGATTTACCTGTCAGTCCATCTGATG
GTGTCCTACCTAATTCAACTCATGAAGATGGGATTTCTTCGGCCCAGCATGAAATTGGTAAAATTCAGAA
AAGGAGATAGTGTGGGTTTGCGGCTGGCTGGTGGAAATGATGTTGGAATATTTGTAGCTGGCGTTCTAGA
AGATAGCCCTGCAGCCAAGGAAGGCTTAGAGGAAGGTGATCAAATTCTCAGGGTAAACAACGTAGATTTT
ACAAATATCATAAGAGAAGAAGCCGTCCTTTTCCTGCTTGACCTCCCTAAAGGAGAAGAAGTGACCATAT
TGGCTCAGAAGAAGAAGGATGTTTATCGTCGCATTGTAGAATCAGATGTAGGAGATTCTTTCTATATTAG
AACCCATTTTGAATATGAAAAGGAATCTCCCTATGGACTTAGTTTTAACAAAGGAGAGGTGTTCCGTGCT
GTGGATACCTTGTACAATGGAAAACTGGGCTCTTGGCTTGCTATTCGAATTGGTAAAAATCATAAGGAGG
TAGAACGAGGCATCATCCCTAATAAGAACAGAGCTGAGCAGCTCGCCAGTGTACAGTATACACTTCCAAA
AACAGCAGGCGGAGACCGTGCTGACTTCTGGAGATTCAGAGGTCTTCGCAGCTCCAAGAGAAATCTTCGA
AAAAGCAGAGAGGATTTGTCCGCTCAGCCTGTTCAAACAAAGTTTCCAGCTTATGAAAGAGTGGTTCTTC
GAGAAGCTGGATTTCTGAGGCCTGTAACCATTTTTGGACCAATAGCTGATGTTGCCAGAGAAAAGCTGGC
AAGAGAAGAACCAGATATTTATCAAATTGCAAAGAGTGAACCACGAGACGCTGGAACTGACCAACGTAGC
TCTGGCTATATTCGCCTGCATACAATAAAGCAAATCATAGATCAAGACAAACATGCTTTATTAGATGTAA
CACCAAATGCAGTTGATCGTCTTAACTATGCCCAGTGGTATCCAATTGTTGTATTTCTTAACCCTGATTC
TAAGCAAGGAGTAAAAACAATGAGAATGAGGTTATGTCCAGAATCTCGGAAAAGTGCCAGGAAGTTATAC
GAGCGATCTCATAAACTTGCTAAAAATAATCACCATCTTTTTACAACTACAATTAACTTAAATTCAATGA
ATGATGGTTGGTATGGTGCGCTGAAAGAAGCAGTTCAACAACAGCAAAACCAGCTGGTATGGGTTTCCGA
GGGAAAGGCGGATGGTGCTACAAGTGATGACCTTGATTTGCATGATGATCGTCTGTCCTACCTGTCAGCT
CCAGGTAGTGAATACTCAATGTATAGCACGGACAGTAGACACACTTCTGACTATGAAGACACAGACACAG
AAGGCGGGGCCTACACTGATCAAGAACTAGATGAAACTCTTAATGATGAGGTTGGGACTCCACCGGAGTC
TGCCATTACACGGTCCTCTGAGCCTGTAAGAGAGGACTCCTCTGGAATGCATCATGAAAACCAAACATAT
CCTCCTTACTCACCACAAGCGCAGCCACAACCAATTCATAGAATAGACTCCCCTGGATTTAAGCCAGCCT
CTCAACAGAAAGCAGAAGCTTCATCTCCAGTCCCTTACCTTTCGCCTGAAACAAACCCAGCATCATCAAC
CTCTGCTGTTAATCATAATGTAAATTTAACTAATGTCAGACTGGAGGAGCCCACCCCAGCTCCTTCCACC
TCTTACTCACCACAAGCTGATTCTTTAAGAACACCAAGTACTGAGGCAGCTCACATAATGCTAAGAGATC
AAGAACCATCATTGTCGTCGCATGTAGATCCAACAAAGGTGTATAGAAAGGACCCATATCCCGAGGAAAT
GATGAGGCAGAACCATGTTTTGAAACAGCCAGCCGTTAGTCACCCAGGGCACAGGCCAGACAAAGAGCCT
AATCTGACCTATGAACCCCAACTCCCATACGTAGAGAAACAAGCCAGCAGAGACCTGGAGCAGCCCACAT
ACAGATACGAGTCCTCAAGCTATACGGACCAGTTTTCTCGAAACTATGAACATCGTCTGCGATACGAAGA
TCGCGTCCCCATGTATGAAGAACAGTGGTCATATTATGATGACAAACAGCCCTACCCATCTCGGCCACCT
TTTGATAATCAGCACTCTCAAGACCTTGACTCCAGACAGCATCCCGAAGAGTCCTCAGAACGAGGGTACT
TTCCACGTTTTGAAGAGCCAGCCCCTCTGTCTTACGACAGCAGACCACGTTACGAACAGGCACCTAGAGC
ATCCGCCCTGCGGCACGAAGAGCAGCCAGCTCCTGGGTATGACACACATGGTAGACTCAGACCGGAAGCC
CAGCCCCACCCTTCAGCAGGGCCCAAGCCTGCAGAGTCCAAGCAGTATTTTGAGCAATATTCACGCAGTT
ACGAGCAAGTACCACCCCAAGGATTTACCTCTAGAGCAGGTCATTTTGAGCCTCTCCATGGTGCTGCAGC
TGTCCCTCCGCTGATACCTTCATCTCAGCATAAGCCAGAAGCTCTGCCTTCAAACACCAAACCACTGCCT
CCACCCCCAACTCAAACCGAAGAAGAGGAAGATCCAGCAATGAAGCCACAGTCTGTACTCACCAGAGTTA
AGATGTTTGAAAACAAAAGGTCTGCATCCTTAGAGACCAAGAAGGATGTAAATGACACTGGCAGTTTTAA
GCCTCCAGAAGTAGCATCTAAACCTTCAGGTGCTCCCATCATTGGTCCCAAACCCACTTCTCAGAATCAA
TTCAGTGAACATGACAAAACTCTGTACAGGATTCCAGAACCTCAAAAACCTCAACTGAAGCCACCTGAAG
ATATTGTTCGGTCCAATCATTATGACCCTGAAGAAGATGAAGAATATTATCGAAAACAGCTGTCATACTT
TGACCGAAGAAGTTTTGAGAATAAGCCTCCTGCACACATTGCTGCCAGCCATCTCTCCGAGCCTGCAAAG
CCAGCTCATTCTCAGAATCAATCAAATTTTTCTAGTTATTCTTCAAAGGGAAAGCCTCCTGAAGCTGATG
GTGTGGATAGATCATTTGGCGAGAAACGCTATGAACCCATCCAGGCCACTCCCCCTCCTCCTCCATTGCC
CTCGCAGTATGCCCAGCCATCTCAGCCTGTCACCAGCGCGTCTCTCCACATACATTCTAAGGGAGCACAT
GGTGAAGGTAATTCAGTGTCATTGGATTTTCAGAATTCCTTAGTGTCCAAACCAGACCCACCTCCATCTC
AGAATAAGCCAGCAACTTTCAGACCACCAAACCGAGAAGATACTGCTCAGGCAGCTTTCTATCCCCAGAA
AAGTTTTCCAGATAAAGCCCCAGTTAATGGAACTGAACAGACTCAGAAAACAGTCACTCCAGCATACAAT
CGATTCACACCAAAACCATATACAAGTTCTGCCCGACCATTTGAACGCAAGTTTGAAAGTCCTAAATTCA
ATCACAATCTTCTGCCAAGTGAAACTGCACATAAACCTGACTTGTCTTCAAAAACTCCCACTTCTCCAAA
AACTCTTGTGAAATCGCACAGTTTGGCACAGCCTCCTGAGTTTGACAGTGGAGTTGAAACTTTCTCTATC
CATGCAGAGAAGCCTAAATATCAAATAAATAATATCAGCACAGTGCCTAAAGCTATTCCTGTGAGTCCTT
CAGCTGTGGAAGAGGATGAAGATGAAGATGGTCATACTGTGGTGGCCACAGCCCGAGGCATATTTAACAG
CAATGGGGGCGTGCTGAGTTCCATAGAAACTGGTGTTAGTATAATTATCCCTCAAGGAGCCATTCCCGAA
GGAGTTGAGCAGGAAATCTATTTCAAGGTCTGCCGGGACAACAGCATCCTTCCACCTTTAGATAAAGAGA
AAGGTGAAACACTGCTGAGTCCTTTGGTGATGTGTGGTCCCCATGGCCTCAAGTTCCTGAAGCCTGTGGA
GCTGCGCTTACCACACTGTGATCCTAAAACCTGGCAAAACAAGTGTCTTCCCGGAGATCCAAATTATCTC
GTTGGAGCAAACTGTGTTTCTGTCCTTATTGACCACTTTTAAGGATCCACCGGATCTAGATAACTGATCA
TAATCAGCCATACCA
