>Addgene plasmid #54963 | mApple-ZO1-C-14 | addgene partial sequence | sequence record 96025 | mCherry-F 5'-ccccgtaatgcagaagaaga-3'
CCCCGAGGACGGCGCCCTGAAGAGCGAGATCAAGAAGAGGCTGAAGCTGAAGGACGGCGGCCACTACGCC
GCCGAGGTCAAGACCACCTACAAGGCCAAGAAGCCCGTGCAGCTGCCCGGCGCCTACATCGTCGACATCA
AGTTGGACATCGTGTCCCACAACGAGGACTACACCATCGTGGAACAGTACGAACGCGCCGAGGGCCGCCA
CTCCACCGGCGGCATGGACGAGCTGTACAAGTCCGGAAGTGCTGGGAGCGCAAGCGGAAGCGGAGGCTCC
GGTGAGGAAACAGCTATATGGGAACAACATACAGTGACGCTTCACAGGGCTCCTGGATTTGGATTTGGAA
TTGCAATATCTGGTGGACGAGATAATCCTCATTTTCAGAGTGGGGAAACGTCAATAGTGATTTCAGATGT
GCTGAAAGGAGGACCAGCTGAAGGACAGCTACAGGAAAATGACCGAGTTGCAATGGTTAACGGAGTTTCA
ATGGATAATGTTGAACATGCTTTTGCTGTTCAGCAACTAAGGAAAAGTGGGAAAAATGCAAAAATTACAA
TTAGAAGGAAGAAGAAAGTTCAAATACCAGTAAGTCGTCCTGATCCTGAACCAGTATCTGATAATGAAGA
AGATAGTTATGATGAGGAAATACATGATCCAAGAAGTGGCCGGAGTGGTGTGGTTAACAGAAGGAGTGAG
AAGATTTGGCCGAGGGATAGAAGTGCAAGTAGAGAGAGGAGCTTGTCCCCGCGGTCAGACAGGCGGTCAG
TGGCTTCCAGCCAGCCTGCTAA
